Addgene plasmid #83179: Hs.NRAS Q61R
Purpose: Gateway ORF Entry clone of human NRAS [NM_002524.4 ] with stop codon (for native or N-terminal fusions), Q61R mutation
Depositing lab: Dominic Esposito. Depositing organization: National Cancer Institute (NCI).
Backbone
  Vector backbone: pDonor-255
  Backbone size w/o insert (bp): 2693
  Vector type: Gateway Entry Clone
Growth in bacteria
  Bacterial resistance: Spectinomycin, 50 μg/mL
  Growth temperature: 37°C
  Growth strain: DH10B
  Copy number: High Copy
Gene/Insert
  Gene/Insert name: NRAS
  Species: H. sapiens (human)
  Insert size (bp): 573
  Mutation: Q61R
  GenBank ID: NM_002524.4
  Entrez Gene: NRAS (a.k.a. ALPS4, CMNS, KRAS, N-ras, NCMS, NRAS1, NS6)
  Cloning method: Gateway Cloning
  Sequencing primers: 5′ M13F 23-mer (5'-CCCAGTCACGACGTTGTAAAACG); 3′ attLR 23-mer (5'-TAACATCAGAGATTTTGAGACAC)
Terms and licenses: Academic/Nonprofit Terms; Industry Terms: Not Available to Industry
How to cite: Hs.NRAS Q61R was a gift from Dominic Esposito (Addgene plasmid # 83179 ; http://n2t.net/addgene:83179 ; RRID:Addgene_83179)
