[The description below was written by a language model from this plasmid's Addgene catalogue record and pLannotate feature annotations shown in this document.]
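Description:
Hs.NRAS Q61R is a Gateway entry clone built on the pDonor-255 backbone. It carries the human NRAS open reading frame (based on NM_002524.4) with the Q61R substitution. The plasmid totals about 3.3 kb, and the insert accounts for 573 bp of that. It is maintained in E. coli at high copy from a ColE1/pUC-type origin. Selection is by spectinomycin, through an aadA (SmR) aminoglycoside adenylyltransferase gene. Upstream of that gene the annotation shows fragments of a class 1 integron Pc promoter and of a gentamicin acetyltransferase gene, apparently remnants of the resistance cassette's source. Short lacZα and lacI fragments are likewise non-functional backbone remnants. The rrnB T1 and T2 terminators sit upstream of the cloning region, where they typically shield an insert from read-through transcription.

The NRAS coding sequence is flanked by attL recombination sites, which the automated annotation labels as attL3 on the 5′ side and a partial attL2 on the 3′ side. These sites allow LR Clonase-mediated transfer of the ORF into attR-containing destination vectors. The entry clone has no promoter driving NRAS, so expression depends entirely on the destination vector chosen. The ORF keeps its native stop codon and is therefore suited to untagged expression or N-terminal fusions, but not to C-terminal tags. NRAS encodes a small GTPase that cycles between GDP- and GTP-bound states. Substitution at glutamine 61 is a well-known oncogenic change that impairs GTP hydrolysis and locks the protein in its active form. The clone thus serves as a source module for building expression constructs to study mutant RAS signalling, biochemistry or transformation.
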