Features (pLannotate 1.2.2; 11 found; start..end, strand, type, name):
     18..54      -  CDS            lacZα (fragment): LacZα fragment of β-galactosidase; lacZ fragment
     85..180     +  protein_bind   attL3: mutant version of attL; recombination site for the Gateway® LR reaction LR Clonase™
    186..752     +  CDS            NRAS: RASN_HUMAN - Also known as HRAS1. Experimental evidence at protein level: Swiss-Prot protein existence level 1. Ras proteins bind GDP/GTP and possess intrinsic GTPase activity. From Homo sapiens (Human).
    763..856     -  protein_bind   attL2 (fragment): mutant version of attL; recombination site for the Gateway® LR reaction LR Clonase™
    971..994     +  promoter       Pc promoter (fragment): intI1 (promoter lies within the coding sequence); class 1 integron promoter
   1170..1226    +  CDS            GmR (fragment): gentamycin acetyltransferase; aacC1; confers resistance to gentamycin
   1233..2024    +  CDS            SmR: aminoglycoside adenylyltransferase (Murphy, 1985); aadA; confers resistance to spectinomycin and streptomycin
   2117..2705    +  rep_origin     ori: high-copy-number ColE1/pMB1/pBR322/pUC origin of replication
   2888..2980    +  CDS            lacI (fragment): lac repressor; lacI; The lac repressor binds to the lac operator to inhibit transcription in E. coli. This inhibition can be relieved by adding lactose or isopropyl-β-D-thiogalactopyranoside (IPTG).
   3035..3062    -  terminator     rrnB T2 terminator: transcription terminator T2 from the E. coli rrnB gene
   3194..3237    +  terminator     rrnB T1 terminator: Escherichia coli rrnB; transcription terminator T1 from the E. coli rrnB gene
>Addgene plasmid #83179 | Hs.NRAS Q61R | depositor full sequence | sequence record 158142 | Full Sequence
TTAACGCTAGCATGGATGTTTTCCCAGTCACGACGTTGTAAAACGACGGCCAGTCTTAAAATTCGAGCTC
GGTCCGAGGATCCGAAATAATGATTTTATTTTGACTGATAGTGACCTGTTCGTTGCAACAAATTGATAAG
CAATGCTTTTTTATAATGCCAACTTTGTACAAAAAAGTTGGCACCATGACTGAGTACAAACTGGTGGTGG
TTGGAGCAGGTGGTGTTGGGAAAAGCGCACTGACAATCCAGCTAATCCAGAACCACTTTGTAGATGAATA
TGATCCCACCATAGAGGATTCTTACAGAAAACAAGTGGTTATAGATGGTGAAACCTGTTTGTTGGACATA
CTGGATACAGCTGGACGAGAAGAGTACAGTGCCATGAGAGACCAATACATGAGGACAGGCGAAGGCTTCC
TCTGTGTATTTGCCATCAATAATAGCAAGTCATTTGCGGATATTAACCTCTACAGGGAGCAGATTAAGCG
AGTAAAAGACTCGGATGATGTACCTATGGTGCTAGTGGGAAACAAGTGTGATTTGCCAACAAGGACAGTT
GATACAAAACAAGCCCACGAACTGGCCAAGAGTTACGGGATTCCATTCATTGAAACCTCAGCCAAGACCA
GACAGGGTGTTGAAGATGCTTTTTACACACTGGTAAGAGAAATACGCCAGTACCGAATGAAAAAACTCAA
CAGCAGTGATGATGGGACTCAGGGTTGTATGGGATTGCCATGTGTGGTGATGTAATAATCAACTTTCTTG
TACAAAGTTGGCATTATAGGAAAGCATTGCTTATCAATTTGTTGCAACGAACAGGTCACTATCAGTCAAA
ATAAAATCATTATTTGCATGCAAGCTTAGATCCTCTAGACCAGCCAGGACAGAAATGCCTCGACTTCGCT
GCTACCCAAGGTTGCCGGGTGACGCACACCGTGGAAACGGATGAAGGCACGAACCCAGTGGACATAAGCC
TGTTCGGTTCGTAAGCTGTAATGCAAGTAGCGTATGCGCTCACGCAACTGGTCCAGAACCTTGACCGAAC
GCAGCGGTGGTAACGGCGCAGTGGCGGTTTTCATGGCTTGTTATGACTGTTTTTTTGGGGTACAGTCTAT
GCCTCGGGCATCCAAGCAGCAAGCGCGTTACGCCGTGGGTCGATGTTTGATGTTATGGAGCAGCAACGAT
GTTACGCAGCAGGGCAGTCGCCCTAAAACAAAGTTAAACATTATGAGGGAAGCGGTGATCGCCGAAGTAT
CGACTCAACTATCAGAGGTAGTTGGCGTCATCGAGCGCCATCTCGAACCGACGTTGCTGGCCGTACATTT
GTACGGCTCCGCAGTGGATGGCGGCCTGAAGCCACACAGTGATATTGATTTGCTGGTTACGGTGACCGTA
AGGCTTGATGAAACAACGCGGCGAGCTTTGATCAACGACCTTTTGGAAACTTCGGCTTCCCCTGGAGAGA
GCGAGATTCTCCGCGCTGTAGAAGTCACCATTGTTGTGCACGACGACATCATTCCGTGGCGTTATCCAGC
TAAGCGCGAACTGCAATTTGGAGAATGGCAGCGCAATGACATTCTTGCAGGTATCTTCGAGCCAGCCACG
ATCGACATTGATCTGGCTATCTTGCTGACAAAAGCAAGAGAACATAGCGTTGCCTTGGTAGGTCCAGCGG
CGGAGGAACTCTTTGATCCGGTTCCTGAACAGGATCTATTTGAGGCGCTAAATGAAACCTTAACGCTATG
GAACTCGCCGCCCGACTGGGCTGGCGATGAGCGAAATGTAGTGCTTACGTTGTCCCGCATTTGGTACAGC
GCAGTAACCGGCAAAATCGCGCCGAAGGATGTCGCTGCCGACTGGGCAATGGAGCGCCTGCCGGCCCAGT
ATCAGCCCGTCATACTTGAAGCTAGACAGGCTTATCTTGGACAAGAAGAAGATCGCTTGGCCTCGCGCGC
AGATCAGTTGGAAGAATTTGTCCACTACGTGAAAGGCGAGATCACCAAGGTAGTCGGCAAATAACCCTCG
AGCCACCCATGACCAAAATCCCTTAACGTGAGTTACGCGTCGTTCCACTGAGCGTCAGACCCCGTAGAAA
AGATCAAAGGATCTTCTTGAGATCCTTTTTTTCTGCGCGTAATCTGCTGCTTGCAAACAAAAAAACCACC
GCTACCAGCGGTGGTTTGTTTGCCGGATCAAGAGCTACCAACTCTTTTTCCGAAGGTAACTGGCTTCAGC
AGAGCGCAGATACCAAATACTGTCCTTCTAGTGTAGCCGTAGTTAGGCCACCACTTCAAGAACTCTGTAG
CACCGCCTACATACCTCGCTCTGCTAATCCTGTTACCAGTGGCTGCTGCCAGTGGCGATAAGTCGTGTCT
TACCGGGTTGGACTCAAGACGATAGTTACCGGATAAGGCGCAGCGGTCGGGCTGAACGGGGGGTTCGTGC
ACACAGCCCAGCTTGGAGCGAACGACCTACACCGAACTGAGATACCTACAGCGTGAGCATTGAGAAAGCG
CCACGCTTCCCGAAGGGAGAAAGGCGGACAGGTATCCGGTAAGCGGCAGGGTCGGAACAGGAGAGCGCAC
GAGGGAGCTTCCAGGGGGAAACGCCTGGTATCTTTATAGTCCTGTCGGGTTTCGCCACCTCTGACTTGAG
CGTCGATTTTTGTGATGCTCGTCAGGGGGGCGGAGCCTATGGAAAAACGCCAGCAACGCGGCCTTTTTAC
GGTTCCTGGCCTTTTGCTGGCCTTTTGCTCACATGTTCTTTCCTGCGTTATCCCCTGATTCTGTGGATAA
CCGTATTACCGCCTTTGAGTGAGCTGATACCGCTCGCCGCAGCCGAACGACCGAGCGCAGCGAGTCAGTG
AGCGAGGAAGCGGAAGAGCGCCCAATACGCAAACCGCCTCTCCCCGCGCGTTGGCCGATTCATTAATGCA
GCTGGCACGACAGGTTTCCCGACTGGAAAGCGGGCAGTGAGCGCAACGCAATTAATACGCGTACCGCTAG
CCAGGAAGAGTTTGTAGAAACGCAAAAAGGCCATCCGTCAGGATGGCCTTCTGCTTAGTTTGATGCCTGG
CAGTTTATGGCGGGCGTCCTGCCCGCCACCCTCCGGGCCGTTGCTTCACAACGTTCAAATCCGCTCCCGG
CGGATTTGTCCTACTCAGGAGAGCGTTCACCGACAAACAACAGATAAAACGAAAGGCCCAGTCTTCCGAC
TGAGCCTTTCGTTTTATTTGATGCCTGGCAGTTCCCTACTCTCGCG
