>Addgene plasmid #83179 | Hs.NRAS Q61R | addgene partial sequence | sequence record 159251 | M13pUC-Fwd 5'-CCCAGTCACGACGTTGTAAAACG-3'
AATTCGAGCTCGGTCCGAGGATCCGAAATAATGATTTTATTTTGACTGATAGTGACCTGTTCGTTGCAAC
AAATTGATAAGCAATGCTTTTTTATAATGCCAACTTTGTACAAAAAAGTTGGCACCATGACTGAGTACAA
ACTGGTGGTGGTTGGAGCAGGTGGTGTTGGGAAAAGCGCACTGACAATCCAGCTAATCCAGAACCACTTT
GTAGATGAATATGATCCCACCATAGAGGATTCTTACAGAAAACAAGTGGTTATAGATGGTGAAACCTGTT
TGTTGGACATACTGGATACAGCTGGACGAGAAGAGTACAGTGCCATGAGAGACCAATACATGAGGACAGG
CGAAGGCTTCCTCTGTGTATTTGCCATCAATAATAGCAAGTCATTTGCGGATATTAACCTCTACAGGGAG
CAGATTAAGCGAGTAAAAGACTCGGATGATGTACCTATGGTGCTAGTGGGAAACAAGTGTGATTTGCCAA
CAAGGACAGTTGATACAAAACAAGCCCACGAACTGGCCAAGAGTTACGGGATTCCATTCATTGAAACCTC
AGCCAAGACCAGACAGGGTGTTGAAGATGCTTTTTACACACTGGTAAGAGAAATACGCCAGTACCGAATG
AAAAAACTCAACAGCAGTGATGATGGGACTCAGGGTTGTATGGGATTGCCATGTGTGGTGATGTAATAAT
CAACTTTCTTGTACAAAGTTGGCATTATAGGAAAGCATTGCTTATCAATTTGTTGCAACGAACAGGTCAC
TATCAGTCAAAATAAAATCATTATTTGCATGCAAGCTTAGATCCTCTAGACCAGCCAGGACAGAAATGCC
TCGACTTCGCTGCTACCCAAGGTTGCCGGGTGACGCACACCGTGGAAACGGATGAAGGCACGAACCCAGT
GGACATAAGCCTGTTCGGTTCGTA
